Addgene plasmid #103678: LSB-hsa-miR-617
Purpose: Used to sense miRNA activity using fluorescence based tools. hsa-miR-617 target in 3' UTR of of mKate. miRNA activity can be measured by the repression of mKate2 relative to EBFP2 fluorescent proteins . Plasmid is inherently unstable; please see Depositor Comments
Depositing lab: Ron Weiss. Depositing organization: Massachusetts Institute of Technology. Publication: A mixed antagonistic/synergistic miRNA repression model enables accurate predictions of multi-input miRNA sensor activity. Gam JJ, Babb J, Weiss R. Nat Commun. 2018 Jun 22;9(1):2430. doi: 10.1038/s41467-018-04575-0. PubMed 29934631.
Backbone
  Vector backbone: Low Sensor Backbone (LSB)
  Vector type: Mammalian Expression, Synthetic Biology
Growth in bacteria
  Bacterial resistance: Ampicillin and Kanamycin, 100 & 50 μg/mL
  Growth temperature: 30°C
  Growth strain: NEB Stable
  Copy number: High Copy
Gene/Insert
  Gene/Insert name: hsa-miR-617 target
  Species: H. sapiens (human)
  Entrez Gene: MIR617 (a.k.a. MIRN617, hsa-mir-617)
  Promoter: EF-1a
  Cloning method: Gibson Cloning
Terms and licenses: Academic/Nonprofit Terms; Industry Terms: Not Available to Industry
Depositor comments: Please note that this plasmid is inherently unstable due to a repeating poly A element. We recommend performing a diagnostic digest on multiple colonies upon receipt. The depositors would like to note the presence of several discrepancies between the depositor sequence and physical plasmid sequence. In particular, the sequences upstream and downstream of the puromycin coding region have 10 bp insertions which do not affect the ability to perform puromycin selection. The sequences for those regions within the physical plasmids are as follows: Upstream of Puro: GAATTCGACCGCCTGTCTCAAGGTGCCACC; Downstream of Puro: GCTTTGAGACTACGCGTGAATTCACTCCTC. Please contact if you are interested in this plasmid prior to placing an order.
How to cite: LSB-hsa-miR-617 was a gift from Ron Weiss (Addgene plasmid # 103678 ; http://n2t.net/addgene:103678 ; RRID:Addgene_103678)
