[The description below was written by a language model from this plasmid's Addgene catalogue record and pLannotate feature annotations shown in this document.]
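Description:
LSB-hsa-miR-617 is a mammalian expression plasmid built on the Low Sensor Backbone (LSB) and designed as a two-colour fluorescent sensor of microRNA activity. It is propagated in E. coli from a high-copy ColE1/pUC-type origin and carries both a β-lactamase gene (ampicillin) and an aminoglycoside phosphotransferase gene (kanamycin), matching the dual selection listed in the catalogue. A remnant lac promoter/operator region is also annotated in the backbone.

The payload consists of two parallel transcription units, each driven by the human EF-1α core promoter with its intron A and terminated by a rabbit β-globin polyadenylation signal. One unit encodes the red fluorescent protein mKate2 and, according to the record, carries the hsa-miR-617 target sequence in its 3' UTR. That target is not separately annotated in the feature table, but there is an unannotated gap between the mKate2 cassette and the β-globin sequences where it would be expected. The other unit encodes the blue protein EBFP2 with no miRNA target and serves as an internal reference. When miR-617 is active in a transfected cell, mKate2 output falls relative to EBFP2, giving a ratiometric readout of miRNA activity. Gateway attB4, attB1 and attB2 sites flank the promoter and coding modules, scars of the modular assembly, although the insert itself was added by Gibson cloning. A puromycin N-acetyltransferase gene with its own β-globin poly(A) signal is present for selection of mammalian cells, although no promoter is annotated directly upstream of it.

The depositor notes that the repeated poly(A) elements make the plasmid inherently unstable. The physical plasmid also differs slightly from the deposited sequence, including short insertions flanking the puromycin coding region that do not impair puromycin selection.
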