Features (pLannotate 1.2.2; 28 found; start..end, strand, type, name):
     87..675     -  rep_origin     ori: high-copy-number ColE1/pMB1/pBR322/pUC origin of replication
    846..1706    -  CDS            AmpR: β-lactamase; bla; confers resistance to ampicillin, carbenicillin, and related antibiotics
   1707..1778    -  promoter       AmpR promoter: bla
   1857..2456    +  CDS            PuroR: puromycin N-acetyltransferase; pac from Streptomyces alboniger; confers resistance to puromycin
   2461..2541    +  CDS            HBB (fragment): HBB_PONPY - Experimental evidence at transcript level: Swiss-Prot protein existence level 2. Involved in oxygen transport from the lung to the various peripheral tissues. From Pongo pygmaeus (Bornean orangutan).
   2612..2667    +  polyA_signal   β-globin poly(A) signal: rabbit β-globin polyadenylation signal (Gil and Proudfoot, 1987)
   3646..3666    +  protein_bind   attB4: mutant version of attB; core recombination site for the Gateway® BP reaction BP Clonase™
   3734..3945    +  promoter       EF-1α core promoter: core promoter for human elongation factor EF-1α
   3946..4884    +  intron         EF-1α intron A: intron upstream of the start codon of human EF-1α
   4911..4931    +  protein_bind   attB1: mutant version of attB; core recombination site for the Gateway® BP reaction BP Clonase™
   4951..5646    +  CDS            mKate2: mKate2 is a basic (constitutively fluorescent) red fluorescent protein published in 2009, derived from Entacmaea quadricolor. It is reported to be a rapidly-maturing monomer with moderate acid sensitivity.
   5666..5690    -  protein_bind   attB2: mutant version of attB; recombination site for the Gateway® BP reaction BP Clonase™
   5834..5908    +  CDS            HBB (fragment): HBB_PONPY - Experimental evidence at transcript level: Swiss-Prot protein existence level 2. Involved in oxygen transport from the lung to the various peripheral tissues. From Pongo pygmaeus (Bornean orangutan).
   5979..6034    +  polyA_signal   β-globin poly(A) signal: rabbit β-globin polyadenylation signal (Gil and Proudfoot, 1987)
   6418..6443    +  misc_feature   SA: splice acceptor site
   7115..7135    +  protein_bind   attB4: mutant version of attB; core recombination site for the Gateway® BP reaction BP Clonase™
   7203..7414    +  promoter       EF-1α core promoter: core promoter for human elongation factor EF-1α
   7415..8353    +  intron         EF-1α intron A: intron upstream of the start codon of human EF-1α
   8380..8400    +  protein_bind   attB1: mutant version of attB; core recombination site for the Gateway® BP reaction BP Clonase™
   8411..9127    +  CDS            EBFP2: EBFP2 is a basic (constitutively fluorescent) blue fluorescent protein published in 2007, derived from Aequorea victoria. It is reported to be a rapidly-maturing monomer with moderate acid sensitivity.
   9135..9159    -  protein_bind   attB2: mutant version of attB; recombination site for the Gateway® BP reaction BP Clonase™
   9163..9243    +  CDS            HBB (fragment): HBB_PONPY - Experimental evidence at transcript level: Swiss-Prot protein existence level 2. Involved in oxygen transport from the lung to the various peripheral tissues. From Pongo pygmaeus (Bornean orangutan).
   9314..9369    +  polyA_signal   β-globin poly(A) signal: rabbit β-globin polyadenylation signal (Gil and Proudfoot, 1987)
   9752..9774    -  protein_bind   lac operator (fragment): The lac repressor binds to the lac operator to inhibit transcription in E. coli. This inhibition can be relieved by adding lactose or isopropyl-β-D-thiogalactopyranoside (IPTG). lac repressor encoded by lacI
   9778..9808    -  promoter       lac promoter: promoter for the E. coli lac operon
   9823..9844    -  protein_bind   CAP binding site: CAP binding activates transcription in the presence of cAMP. E. coli catabolite activator protein
   9857..9896    -  CDS            lacI (fragment): lac repressor; lacI; The lac repressor binds to the lac operator to inhibit transcription in E. coli. This inhibition can be relieved by adding lactose or isopropyl-β-D-thiogalactopyranoside (IPTG).
  10069..10878   +  CDS            KanR: aminoglycoside phosphotransferase; aph(3')-Ia; confers resistance to kanamycin in bacteria or G418 (Geneticin®) in eukaryotes
>Addgene plasmid #103678 | LSB-hsa-miR-617 | depositor full sequence | sequence record 196404 | Full Sequence
AATTGAGGGGATAACGCAGGAAAGAACATGTGAGCAAAAGGCCAGCAAAAGGCCAGGAACCGTAAAAAGG
CCGCGTTGCTGGCGTTTTTCCATAGGCTCCGCCCCCCTGACGAGCATCACAAAAATCGACGCTCAAGTCA
GAGGTGGCGAAACCCGACAGGACTATAAAGATACCAGGCGTTTCCCCCTGGAAGCTCCCTCGTGCGCTCT
CCTGTTCCGACCCTGCCGCTTACCGGATACCTGTCCGCCTTTCTCCCTTCGGGAAGCGTGGCGCTTTCTC
ATAGCTCACGCTGTAGGTATCTCAGTTCGGTGTAGGTCGTTCGCTCCAAGCTGGGCTGTGTGCACGAACC
CCCCGTTCAGCCCGACCGCTGCGCCTTATCCGGTAACTATCGTCTTGAGTCCAACCCGGTAAGACACGAC
TTATCGCCACTGGCAGCAGCCACTGGTAACAGGATTAGCAGAGCGAGGTATGTAGGCGGTGCTACAGAGT
TCTTGAAGTGGTGGCCTAACTACGGCTACACTAGAAGAACAGTATTTGGTATCTGCGCTCTGCTGAAGCC
AGTTACCTTCGGAAAAAGAGTTGGTAGCTCTTGATCCGGCAAACAAACCACCGCTGGTAGCGGTGGTTTT
TTTGTTTGCAAGCAGCAGATTACGCGCAGAAAAAAAGGATCTCAAGAAGATCCTTTGATCTTTTCTACGG
GGTCTGACGCTCAGTGGAACGAAAACTCACGTTAAGGGATTTTGGTCATGAGATTATCAAAAAGGATCTT
CACCTAGATCCTTTTAAATTAAAAATGAAGTTTTAAATCAATCTAAAGTATATATGAGTAAACTTGGTCT
GACAGTTACCAATGCTTAATCAGTGAGGCACCTATCTCAGCGATCTGTCTATTTCGTTCATCCATAGTTG
CCTGACTCCCCGTCGTGTAGATAACTACGATACGGGAGGGCTTACCATCTGGCCCCAGTGCTGCAATGAT
ACCGCGAGAACCACGCTCACCGGCTCCAGATTTATCAGCAATAAACCAGCCAGCCGGAAGGGCCGAGCGC
AGAAGTGGTCCTGCAACTTTATCCGCCTCCATCCAGTCTATTAATTGTTGCCGGGAAGCTAGAGTAAGTA
GTTCGCCAGTTAATAGTTTGCGCAACGTTGTTGCCATTGCTACAGGCATCGTGGTGTCACGCTCGTCGTT
TGGTATGGCTTCATTCAGCTCCGGTTCCCAACGATCAAGGCGAGTTACATGATCCCCCATGTTGTGCAAA
AAAGCGGTTAGCTCCTTCGGTCCTCCGATCGTTGTCAGAAGTAAGTTGGCCGCAGTGTTATCACTCATGG
TTATGGCAGCACTGCATAATTCTCTTACTGTCATGCCATCCGTAAGATGCTTTTCTGTGACTGGTGAGTA
CTCAACCAAGTCATTCTGAGAATAGTGTATGCGGCGACCGAGTTGCTCTTGCCCGGCGTCAATACGGGAT
AATACCGCGCCACATAGCAGAACTTTAAAAGTGCTCATCATTGGAAAACGTTCTTCGGGGCGAAAACTCT
CAAGGATCTTACCGCTGTTGAGATCCAGTTCGATGTAACCCACTCGTGCACCCAACTGATCTTCAGCATC
TTTTACTTTCACCAGCGTTTCTGGGTGAGCAAAAACAGGAAGGCAAAATGCCGCAAAAAAGGGAATAAGG
GCGACACGGAAATGTTGAATACTCATACTCTTCCTTTTTCAATATTATTGAAGCATTTATCAGGGTTATT
GTCTCATGAGCGGATACATATTTGAATGTAGCTCCGAATTTCTCGAGGGCTTGTCGACGACGGCGGTCTC
CGTCGTCAGGATCATGAATTCGACCCGCCTGCCACCATGACCGAGTACAAGCCCACGGTGCGCCTCGCCA
CCCGCGACGACGTCCCCCGGGCCGTACGCACCCTCGCCGCCGCGTTCGCCGACTACCCCGCCACGCGCCA
CACCGTCGACCCGGACCGCCACATCGAGCGGGTCACCGAGCTGCAAGAACTCTTCCTCACGCGCGTCGGG
CTCGACATCGGCAAGGTGTGGGTCGCGGACGACGGCGCCGCGGTGGCGGTCTGGACCACGCCGGAGAGCG
TCGAAGCGGGGGCGGTGTTCGCCGAGATCGGCCCGCGCATGGCCGAGTTGAGCGGTTCCCGGCTGGCCGC
GCAGCAACAGATGGAAGGCCTCCTGGCGCCGCACCGGCCCAAGGAGCCCGCGTGGTTCCTGGCCACCGTC
GGCGTCTCGCCCGACCACCAGGGCAAGGGTCTGGGCAGCGCCGTCGTGCTCCCCGGAGTGGAGGCGGCCG
AGCGCGCCGGGGTGCCCGCCTTCCTGGAGACATCCGCGCCCCGCAACCTCCCCTTCTACGAGCGGCTCGG
CTTCACCGTCACCGCCGACGTCGAGGTGCCCGAAGGACCGCGCACCTGGTGCATGACCCGCAAGCCCGGT
GCCTGATACGCGTGAATTCACTCCTCAGGTGCAGGCTGCCTATCAGAAGGTGGTGGCTGGTGTGGCCAAT
GCCCTGGCTCACAAATACCACTGAGATCTTTTTCCCTCTGCCAAAAATTATGGGGACATCATGAAGCCCC
TTGAGCATCTGACTTCTGGCTAATAAAGGAAATTTATTTTCATTGCAATAGTGTGTTGGAATTTTTTGTG
TCTCTCACTCGGAAGGACATATGGGAGGGCAAATCATTTAAAACATCAGAATGAGTATTTGGTTTAGAGT
TTGGCAACATATGCCCATATGCTGGCTGCCATGAACAAAGGTTGGCTATAAAGAGGTCATCAGTATATGA
AACAGCCCCCTGCTGTCCATTCCTTATTCCATAGAAAAGCCTTGACTTGAGGTTAGATTTTTTTTATATT
TTGTTTTGTGTTATTTTTTTCTTTAACATCCCTAAAATTTTCCTTACATGTTTTACTAGCCAGATTTTTC
CTCCTCTCCTGACTACTCCCAGTCATAGCTGTCCCTCTTCTCTTATGGAGATCCCTCGACCTGCAGCCCA
AGCTTGAATTCTCTAGAATTACCCTGTTATCCCTATGCTTGGTTTACCGAGCTCTTATTGGTTTTCAAAC
TTCATTGACTGTGCCCAACGCGCCTGGGAGCTCACGGGGACAGCCCCCCCCCAAAGCCCCCAGGGATGTA
ATTACGTCCCTCCCCCGCTAGGGGGCAGCAGCGAGCCGCCCGGGGCTCCGCTCCGGTCCGGCGCTCCCCC
CGCATCCCCGAGCCGGCAGCGTGCGGGGACAGCCCGGGCACGGGGAAGGTGGCACGGGATCGCTTTCCTC
TGAACGCTTCTCGCTGCTCTTTGAGCCTGCAGACACCTGGGGGGATACGGGGAAAAAGCTAGGCTGAAAG
ACCGGTTCTTAGAATGACACGCGCCTGGGAGCTCACGGGGACAGCCCCCCCCCAAAGCCCCCAGGGATGT
AATTACGTCCCTCCCCCGCTAGGGGGCAGCAGCGAGCCGCCCGGGGCTCCGCTCCGGTCCGGCGCTCCCC
CCGCATCCCCGAGCCGGCAGCGTGCGGGGACAGCCCGGGCACGGGGAAGGTGGCACGGGATCGCTTTCCT
CTGAACGCTTCTCGCTGCTCTTTGAGCCTGCAGACACCTGGGGGGATACGGGGAAAAAGCTAACTTCTGA
GACGACAACTTTGTATAGAAAAGTTGGCTCCGAATTCGCCCTTGACAGCAGAGATCCAGTTTGGTTAATT
AATTGGCTCCGGTGCCCGTCAGTGGGCAGAGCGCACATCGCCCACAGTCCCCGAGAAGTTGTGGGGAGGG
GTCGGCAATTGAACCGGTGCCTAGAGAAGGTGGCGCGGGGTAAACTGGGAAAGTGATGTCGTGTACTGGC
TCCGCCTTTTTCCCGAGGGTGGGGGAGAACCGTATATAAGTGCAGTAGTCGCCGTGAACGTTCTTTTTCG
CAACGGGTTTGCCGCCAGAACACAGGTAAGTGCCGTGTGTGGTTCCCGCGGGCCTGGCCTCTTTACGGGT
TATGGCCCTTGCGTGCCTTGAATTACTTCCACCTGGCTGCAGTACGTGATTCTTGATCCCGAGCTTCGGG
TTGGAAGTGGGTGGGAGAGTTCGAGGCCTTGCGCTTAAGGAGCCCCTTCGCCTCGTGCTTGAGTTGAGGC
CTGGCCTGGGCGCTGGGGCCGCCGCGTGCGAATCTGGTGGCACCTTCGCGCCTGTCTCGCTGCTTTCGAT
AAGTCTCTAGCCATTTAAAATTTTTGATGACCTGCTGCGACGCTTTTTTTCTGGCAAGATAGTCTTGTAA
ATGCGGGCCAAGATCTGCACACTGGTATTTCGGTTTTTGGGGCCGCGGGCGGCGACGGGGCCCGTGCGTC
CCAGCGCACATGTTCGGCGAGGCGGGGCCTGCGAGCGCGGCCACCGAGAATCGGACGGGGGTAGTCTCAA
GCTGGCCGGCCTGCTCTGGTGCCTGGCCTCGCGCCGCCGTGTATCGCCCCGCCCTGGGCGGCAAGGCTGG
CCCGGTCGGCACCAGTTGCGTGAGCGGAAAGATGGCCGCTTCCCGGCCCTGCTGCAGGGAGCTCAAAATG
GAGGACGCGGCGCTCGGGAGAGCGGGCGGGTGAGTCACCCACACAAAGGAAAAGGGCCTTTCCGTCCTCA
GCCGTCGCTTCATGTGACTCCACGGAGTACCGGGCGCCGTCCAGGCACCTCGATTAGTTCTCGAGCTTTT
GGAGTACGTCGTCTTTAGGTTGGGGGGAGGGGTTTTATGCGATGGAGTTTCCCCACACTGAGTGGGTGGA
GACTGAAGTTAGGCCAGCTTGGCACTTGATGTAATTCTCCTTGGAATTTGCCCTTTTTGAGTTTGGATCT
TGGTTCATTCTCAAGCCTCAGACAGTGGTTCAAAGTTTTTTTCTTCCATTTCAGGTGTCGTGAGAAGGGC
GAATTCGACCCAAGTTTGTACAAAAAAGCAGGCTGGATCCAGGTGCCACCATGGTGAGCGAGCTGATTAA
GGAGAACATGCACATGAAGCTGTACATGGAGGGCACCGTGAACAACCACCACTTCAAGTGCACATCCGAG
GGCGAAGGCAAGCCCTACGAGGGCACCCAGACCATGAGAATCAAGGCGGTCGAGGGCGGCCCTCTCCCCT
TCGCCTTCGACATCCTGGCTACCAGCTTCATGTACGGCAGCAAAACCTTCATCAACCACACCCAGGGCAT
CCCCGACTTCTTTAAGCAGTCCTTCCCCGAGGGCTTCACATGGGAGAGAGTCACCACATACGAAGATGGG
GGCGTGCTGACCGCTACCCAGGACACCAGCCTCCAGGACGGCTGCCTCATCTACAACGTCAAGATCAGAG
GGGTGAACTTCCCATCCAACGGCCCTGTGATGCAGAAGAAAACACTCGGCTGGGAGGCCTCCACCGAGAC
ACTGTACCCCGCTGACGGCGGCCTGGAAGGCAGAGCCGACATGGCCCTGAAGCTCGTGGGCGGGGGCCAC
CTGATCTGCAACCTTAAGACCACATACAGATCCAAGAAACCCGCTAAGAACCTCAAGATGCCCGGCGTCT
ACTATGTGGACAGGAGACTGGAAAGAATCAAGGAGGCCGACAAAGAGACATACGTCGAGCAGCACGAGGT
GGCTGTGGCCAGATACTGCGACCTCCCTAGCAAACTGGGGCACAAACTTAATTGAGAATTCTACCACCCA
GCTTTCTTGTACAAAGTGGTACGTCTCAAGACCAGAGGTCTCTGCTTTCCAAGCCGCCACCTTCAAATGG
GAAGTCTGCCACCTTCAAATGGGAAGTCTGCCACCTTCAAATGGGAAGTCTGCCACCTTCAAATGGGAAG
TCTCAACCAGAAGAGACCTGTGCTTCACTCCTCAGGTGCAGGCTGCCTATCAGAAGGTGGTGGCTGGTGT
GGCCAATGCCCTGGCTCACAAATACCACTGAGATCTTTTTCCCTCTGCCAAAAATTATGGGGACATCATG
AAGCCCCTTGAGCATCTGACTTCTGGCTAATAAAGGAAATTTATTTTCATTGCAATAGTGTGTTGGAATT
TTTTGTGTCTCTCACTCGGAAGGACATATGGGAGGGCAAATCATTTAAAACATCAGAATGAGTATTTGGT
TTAGAGTTTGGCAACATATGCCCATATGCTGGCTGCCATGAACAAAGGTTGGCTATAAAGAGGTCATCAG
TATATGAAACAGCCCCCTGCTGTCCATTCCTTATTCCATAGAAAAGCCTTGACTTGAGGTTAGATTTTTT
TTATATTTTGTTTTGTGTTATTTTTTTCTTTAACATCCCTAAAATTTTCCTTACATGTTTTACTAGCCAG
ATTTTTCCTCCTCTCCTGACTACTCCCAGTCATAGCTGTCCCTCTTCTCTTATGGAGATCCCGAGCGGTG
CGTTTTTATGCTTGTAGTATTGTATAATGTTTTTAAGATCCAAGCTTCTGACCTCTTCTCTTCCTCCCAC
AGGGCCTCGAGACAATTGCATCGATGGTACCAGTGAAAGTCTGCAATGAATTCGAGTTGGCGCGCCTGTC
ATTCTAAATCTCTCTTTCAGCCTAAAGCTTTTTCCCCGTATCCCCCCAGGTGTCTGCAGGCTCAAAGAGC
AGCGAGAAGCGTTCAGAGGAAAGCGATCCCGTGCCACCTTCCCCGTGCCCGGGCTGTCCCCGCACGCTGC
CGGCTCGGGGATGCGGGGGGAGCGCCGGACCGGAGCGGAGCCCCGGGCGGCTCGCTGCTGCCCCCTAGCG
GGGGAGGGACGTAATTACATCCCTGGGGGCTTTGGGAGGGGGCTGTCCCCGTGAGCTCCCAGGCGCGCCT
GTCATTCTAAATCTCTCTTTCAGCCTAAAGCTTTTTCCCCGTATCCCCCCAGGTGTCTGCAGGCTCAAAG
AGCAGCGAGAAGCGTTCAGAGGAAAGCGATCCCGTGCCACCTTCCCCGTGCCCGGGCTGTCCCCGCACGC
TGCCGGCTCGGGGATGCGGGGGGAGCGCCGGACCGGAGCGGAGCCCCGGGCGGCTCGCTGCTGCCCCCTA
GCGGGGGAGGGACGTAATTACATCCCTGGGGGCTTTGGGGGGGGGCTGTCCCCGTGAGCTCCCAGGCGCG
CCAACTCGGTACCGTATCGATGTCGACGTTAACGCTAGTGATATCAACTTTGTATAGAAAAGTTGGCTCC
GAATTCGCCCTTGACAGCAGAGATCCAGTTTGGTTAATTAATTGGCTCCGGTGCCCGTCAGTGGGCAGAG
CGCACATCGCCCACAGTCCCCGAGAAGTTGTGGGGAGGGGTCGGCAATTGAACCGGTGCCTAGAGAAGGT
GGCGCGGGGTAAACTGGGAAAGTGATGTCGTGTACTGGCTCCGCCTTTTTCCCGAGGGTGGGGGAGAACC
GTATATAAGTGCAGTAGTCGCCGTGAACGTTCTTTTTCGCAACGGGTTTGCCGCCAGAACACAGGTAAGT
GCCGTGTGTGGTTCCCGCGGGCCTGGCCTCTTTACGGGTTATGGCCCTTGCGTGCCTTGAATTACTTCCA
CCTGGCTGCAGTACGTGATTCTTGATCCCGAGCTTCGGGTTGGAAGTGGGTGGGAGAGTTCGAGGCCTTG
CGCTTAAGGAGCCCCTTCGCCTCGTGCTTGAGTTGAGGCCTGGCCTGGGCGCTGGGGCCGCCGCGTGCGA
ATCTGGTGGCACCTTCGCGCCTGTCTCGCTGCTTTCGATAAGTCTCTAGCCATTTAAAATTTTTGATGAC
CTGCTGCGACGCTTTTTTTCTGGCAAGATAGTCTTGTAAATGCGGGCCAAGATCTGCACACTGGTATTTC
GGTTTTTGGGGCCGCGGGCGGCGACGGGGCCCGTGCGTCCCAGCGCACATGTTCGGCGAGGCGGGGCCTG
CGAGCGCGGCCACCGAGAATCGGACGGGGGTAGTCTCAAGCTGGCCGGCCTGCTCTGGTGCCTGGCCTCG
CGCCGCCGTGTATCGCCCCGCCCTGGGCGGCAAGGCTGGCCCGGTCGGCACCAGTTGCGTGAGCGGAAAG
ATGGCCGCTTCCCGGCCCTGCTGCAGGGAGCTCAAAATGGAGGACGCGGCGCTCGGGAGAGCGGGCGGGT
GAGTCACCCACACAAAGGAAAAGGGCCTTTCCGTCCTCAGCCGTCGCTTCATGTGACTCCACGGAGTACC
GGGCGCCGTCCAGGCACCTCGATTAGTTCTCGAGCTTTTGGAGTACGTCGTCTTTAGGTTGGGGGGAGGG
GTTTTATGCGATGGAGTTTCCCCACACTGAGTGGGTGGAGACTGAAGTTAGGCCAGCTTGGCACTTGATG
TAATTCTCCTTGGAATTTGCCCTTTTTGAGTTTGGATCTTGGTTCATTCTCAAGCCTCAGACAGTGGTTC
AAAGTTTTTTTCTTCCATTTCAGGTGTCGTGAGAAGGGCGAATTCGACCCAAGTTTGTACAAAAAAGCAG
GCTCGCCACCATGGTGAGCAAGGGCGAGGAGCTGTTCACCGGGGTGGTGCCCATCCTGGTCGAGCTGGAC
GGCGACGTAAACGGCCACAAGTTCAGCGTGAGGGGCGAGGGCGAGGGCGATGCCACCAACGGCAAGCTGA
CCCTGAAGTTCATCTGCACCACCGGCAAGCTGCCCGTGCCCTGGCCCACCCTCGTGACCACCCTGAGCCA
CGGCGTGCAGTGCTTCGCCCGCTACCCCGACCACATGAAGCAGCACGACTTCTTCAAGTCCGCCATGCCC
GAAGGCTACGTCCAGGAGCGCACCATCTTCTTCAAGGACGACGGCACCTACAAGACCCGCGCCGAGGTGA
AGTTCGAGGGCGACACCCTAGTGAACCGCATCGAGCTGAAGGGCGTCGACTTCAAGGAGGACGGCAACAT
CCTGGGGCACAAGCTGGAGTACAACTTCAACAGCCACAACATCTATATCATGGCCGTCAAGCAGAAGAAC
GGCATCAAGGTGAACTTCAAGATCCGCCACAACGTGGAGGACGGCAGCGTGCAGCTCGCCGACCACTACC
AGCAGAACACCCCCATCGGCGACGGCCCCGTGCTGCTGCCCGACAGCCACTACCTGAGCACCCAGTCCGT
GCTGAGCAAAGACCCCAACGAGAAGCGCGATCACATGGTCCTGCTGGAGTTCCGCACCGCCGCCGGGATC
ACTCTCGGCATGGACGAGCTGTACAAGTAATACCACCCAGCTTTCTTGTACAAAGTGGTACGCGTGAATT
CACTCCTCAGGTGCAGGCTGCCTATCAGAAGGTGGTGGCTGGTGTGGCCAATGCCCTGGCTCACAAATAC
CACTGAGATCTTTTTCCCTCTGCCAAAAATTATGGGGACATCATGAAGCCCCTTGAGCATCTGACTTCTG
GCTAATAAAGGAAATTTATTTTCATTGCAATAGTGTGTTGGAATTTTTTGTGTCTCTCACTCGGAAGGAC
ATATGGGAGGGCAAATCATTTAAAACATCAGAATGAGTATTTGGTTTAGAGTTTGGCAACATATGCCCAT
ATGCTGGCTGCCATGAACAAAGGTTGGCTATAAAGAGGTCATCAGTATATGAAACAGCCCCCTGCTGTCC
ATTCCTTATTCCATAGAAAAGCCTTGACTTGAGGTTAGATTTTTTTTATATTTTGTTTTGTGTTATTTTT
TTCTTTAACATCCCTAAAATTTTCCTTACATGTTTTACTAGCCAGATTTTTCCTCCTCTCCTGACTACTC
CCAGTCATAGCTGTCCCTCTTCTCTTATGGAGATCCCTCGACCTGCAGCCCAAGCTTGGCGTAATCATGG
TCATAGCTGTTTCCTGTGTGAAATTGTTATCCGCTCACAATTCCACACAACATACGAGCCGGAAGCATAA
AGTGTAAAGCCTGGGGTGCCTAATGAGTGAGCTAACTCACATTAATTGCGTTGCGCTCACTGCCCGCTTT
CCAGTCGGGAAACCTGTCGTGCCAGCGGATCGACAGTACTAAGCTTGGTCTAATACCCAATCTCTCGTCT
TATCCAGATGTTTTATACGCCTCTGGCCCGTGTCTCAAAATCTCTGATGTTACATTGCACAAGATAAAAT
AATATCATCATGAACAATAAAACTGTCTGCTTACATAAACAGTAATACAAGGGGTGTTATGAGCCATATT
CAACGGGAAACGTCGAGGCCGCGATTAAATTCCAACATGGATGCTGATTTATATGGGTATAAATGGGCTC
GCGATAATGTCGGGCAATCAGGTGCGACAATCTATCGCTTGTATGGGAAGCCCGATGCGCCAGAGTTGTT
TCTGAAACATGGCAAAGGTAGCGTTGCCAATGATGTTACAGATGAGATGGTCAGACTAAACTGGCTGACG
GAATTTATGCCTCTTCCGACCATCAAGCATTTTATCCGTACTCCTGATGATGCATGGTTACTCACCACTG
CGATCCCCGGAAAAACAGCATTCCAGGTATTAGAAGAATATCCTGATTCAGGTGAAAATATTGTTGATGC
GCTGGCAGTGTTCCTGCGCCGGTTGCATTCGATTCCTGTTTGTAATTGTCCTTTTAACAGCGATCGCGTA
TTTCGTCTCGCTCAGGCGCAATCACGAATGAATAACGGTTTGGTTGATGCGAGTGATTTTGATGACGAGC
GTAATGGCTGGCCTGTTGAACAAGTCTGGAAAGAAATGCATAAACTTTTGCCATTCTCACCGGATTCAGT
CGTCACTCATGGTGATTTCTCACTTGATAACCTTATTTTTGACGAGGGGAAATTAATAGGTTGTATTGAT
GTTGGACGAGTCGGAATCGCAGACCGATACCAGGATCTTGCCATCCTATGGAACTGCCTCGGTGAGTTTT
CTCCTTCATTACAGAAACGGCTTTTTCAAAAATATGGTATTGATAATCCTGATATGAATAAATTGCAGTT
TCATTTGATGCTCGATGAGTTTTTCTAATCAGAATTGGTTAATTGGTTGTAACACTGGCAGAGCATTACG
CTGACTTGACGGGACGGCGCAAGCTCATGACCAAAATCCCTTAACGTGAGTTACGCGTCGTTCCACTGAG
CGTCAGAGGTATCACTAGTATTACAGAGGTAAGTTATAACAGTCGCCTAACCC
