>Addgene plasmid #103678 | LSB-hsa-miR-617 | depositor partial sequence | sequence record 196405 | hsa-miR-617 target
GCCACCTTCAAATGGGAAGTCT
